Addgene plasmid #177082: pEPQD1CB0808
Purpose: MoClo Level 1, position 4, transcriptional unit for transient expression of tryptophan decarboxylase (CrTDC) from Catharanthus roseus promoter regions contains 4x attB sites for recruitment fo gal4AD-phiC31
Depositing lab: Nicola Patron. Depositing organization: Earlham Institute. Publication: Reconstitution of monoterpene indole alkaloid biosynthesis in genome engineered Nicotiana benthamiana. Dudley QM, Jo S, Guerrero DAS, Chhetry M, Smedley MA, Harwood WA, Sherden NH, O'Connor SE, Caputi L, Patron NJ. Commun Biol. 2022 Sep 10;5(1):949. doi: 10.1038/s42003-022-03904-w. PubMed 36088516.
Backbone
  Vector backbone: pICH47761
  Vector type: Synthetic Biology
Growth in bacteria
  Bacterial resistance: Ampicillin, 100 μg/mL
  Growth temperature: 37°C
  Growth strain: DH5alpha
  Copy number: High Copy
Gene/Insert
  Gene/Insert name: tryptophan decarboxylase (CrTDC) from Catharanthus roseus (alt name: P4_4X opattB-TMV-CrTDC-g7term)
  Species: Other
  Cloning method: Restriction Enzyme; 5′ cloning site Unknown (unknown if destroyed); 3′ cloning site Unknown (unknown if destroyed)
  Sequencing primers: 5′ CTGGTGGCAGGATATATTGTGGTG; 3′ GAACCCTGTGGTTGGCATGCACATAC
Terms and licenses: Academic/Nonprofit Terms; Industry Terms: Not Available to Industry
How to cite: pEPQD1CB0808 was a gift from Nicola Patron (Addgene plasmid # 177082 ; http://n2t.net/addgene:177082 ; RRID:Addgene_177082)
