[The description below was written by a language model from this plasmid's Addgene catalogue record and pLannotate feature annotations shown in this document.]
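Description:
pEPQD1CB0808 is a MoClo (Golden Gate modular cloning) Level 1 plasmid built in the position 4 acceptor pICH47761, carrying a single plant transcriptional unit for tryptophan decarboxylase from Catharanthus roseus (CrTDC). The backbone is a binary vector. Nopaline-type left and right T-DNA border repeats flank the cassette, so it can be delivered by Agrobacterium for transient expression in plants. The associated work concerns reconstituting monoterpene indole alkaloid biosynthesis in Nicotiana benthamiana. Propagation relies on a high-copy ColE1/pUC-type origin for E. coli, together with the broad-host-range IncP oriV and its trfA replication initiator, which support maintenance in Agrobacterium. Selection is by ampicillin/carbenicillin resistance (β-lactamase). A short TetR fragment in the backbone appears to be a non-functional remnant.

The payload is driven by a synthetic, orthogonally regulated promoter. Four copies of the minimal φC31 attB site sit immediately upstream of a minimal CaMV 35S core promoter. On its own the core promoter should give little transcription. The attB sites act as binding sites that recruit a Gal4 activation domain–φC31 fusion supplied from another construct, and this fusion switches on expression. Downstream of the promoter, the tobacco mosaic virus Ω leader acts as a translational enhancer ahead of the CrTDC coding sequence. The enzyme encoded by this sequence decarboxylates L-tryptophan to tryptamine, the indole precursor of the alkaloid pathway. Transcription ends at the terminator of octopine Ti plasmid gene 7. As a position 4 Level 1 module, the unit can be infiltrated directly or combined with units from neighbouring positions into a multigene Level 2 assembly. No epitope tag or reporter is annotated.
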