Features (pLannotate 1.2.2; 17 found; start..end, strand, type, name):
    131..164     +  protein_bind   attB: minimal attB site for the φC31 integrase (Groth et al., 2000) phage φC31 integrase
    190..223     +  protein_bind   attB: minimal attB site for the φC31 integrase (Groth et al., 2000) phage φC31 integrase
    253..286     +  protein_bind   attB: minimal attB site for the φC31 integrase (Groth et al., 2000) phage φC31 integrase
    312..345     +  protein_bind   attB: minimal attB site for the φC31 integrase (Groth et al., 2000) phage φC31 integrase
    362..408     +  promoter       minimal CaMV 35S promoter: minimal 35S promoter from cauliflower mosaic virus
    441..466     +  misc_feature   TMV Ω (fragment): translational enhancer from the tobacco mosaic virus 5'-leader sequence (Gallie et al., 1988)
    498..553     +  misc_feature   TMV Ω: translational enhancer from the tobacco mosaic virus 5'-leader sequence (Gallie et al., 1988)
    555..2054    +  CDS            TDC: TDC_CATRO - Experimental evidence at protein level: Swiss-Prot protein existence level 1. Catalyzes the decarboxylation of L-tryptophan to tryptamine and L-5-hydroxytryptophan to serotonin, respectively. From Catharanthus roseus (Madagascar periwinkle) (Vinca rosea).
   2077..2277    +  terminator     gene 7 terminator: transcription terminator for octopine-type Ti plasmid gene 7
   2323..2347    +  misc_feature   RB T-DNA repeat: right border repeat from nopaline C58 T-DNA
   2459..2479    -  CDS            TetR (fragment): tetracycline resistance regulatory protein; tetR
   2506..3651    -  CDS            trfA: TRFA_ECOLX - Experimental evidence at protein level: Swiss-Prot protein existence level 1. Also involved in plasmid copy number control, promoting intermolecular coupling of protein bound iterons at oriV, which inhibits replication initiation. From Escherichia coli.
   3987..4575    -  rep_origin     ori: high-copy-number ColE1/pMB1/pBR322/pUC origin of replication
   4746..5606    -  CDS            AmpR: β-lactamase; bla; confers resistance to ampicillin, carbenicillin, and related antibiotics
   5607..5711    -  promoter       AmpR promoter: bla
   5798..6429    -  rep_origin     oriV: incP origin of replication
   6521..14      +  misc_feature   LB T-DNA repeat (across the origin): left border repeat from nopaline C58 T-DNA
>Addgene plasmid #177082 | pEPQD1CB0808 | addgene full sequence | sequence record 349543 | Addgene NGS Result
ATTGTGGTGTAAACAAATTGACGCTTAGACAACTTAATAACACATTGCGGACGTTTTTAATGTACTGGGG
TGGATGCAGTGGGCCCCACTCTGTGAAGACAATTACGAATTCCCATGGGGAGCGGTGCGGGTGCCAGGGC
GTGCCCTTGGGCTCCCCGGGCGCGTACTCCACTCCCCGAGCCGGTGCGGGTGCCAGGGCGTGCCCTTGGG
CTCCCCGGGCGCGTACTCCACTCCCCCCATGGTGCGGTGCGGGTGCCAGGGCGTGCCCTTGGGCTCCCCG
GGCGCGTACTCCACTCCCCGAGCCGGTGCGGGTGCCAGGGCGTGCCCTTGGGCTCCCCGGGCGCGTACTC
CACTCCCCTTCGCAAGACCCTTCCTCTATATAAGGAAGTTCATTTCATTTGGAGAGGACTCCGGTATTTT
TACAACAATTACCACAACAAAACAAACAACAAACAACATTACAATTTACTATTCTAGTCGAATACTGTAT
TTTTACAACAATTACCAACAACAACAAACAACAAACAACATTACAATTACTATTTACAATTACAATGGGC
AGCATTGATTCAACAAATGTAGCCATGTCCAATTCTCCAGTTGGAGAATTTAAGCCACTTGAAGCTGAGG
AATTCCGAAAACAAGCCCATCGTATGGTAGATTTCATAGCCGATTATTACAAAAATGTGGAAACATATCC
GGTCCTTAGCGAAGTCGAACCTGGATATCTCCGAAAACGTATCCCCGAAACCGCTCCTTACCTCCCCGAA
CCACTTGACGACATCATGAAAGATATTCAGAAGGATATTATCCCAGGAATGACAAATTGGATGAGCCCTA
ATTTTTATGCATTTTTTCCTGCCACTGTTAGTTCAGCTGCCTTTTTAGGAGAAATGTTGTCTACTGCCCT
AAATTCAGTAGGCTTTACTTGGGTTTCTTCACCAGCCGCCACCGAATTAGAAATGATTGTTATGGATTGG
TTGGCTCAGATCCTTAAACTCCCCAAATCTTTCATGTTTTCAGGTACCGGTGGCGGCGTCATCCAAAACA
CCACTAGCGAGTCCATTCTTTGTACAATCATTGCCGCCCGGGAAAGGGCCCTGGAGAAGCTCGGTCCCGA
TAGTATTGGAAAACTTGTCTGTTACGGATCCGATCAAACCCATACCATGTTCCCCAAAACTTGCAAATTG
GCGGGAATTTATCCGAATAATATTAGGTTAATACCTACGACCGTCGAAACGGATTTCGGCATCTCACCTC
AAGTTCTACGAAAAATGGTCGAGGATGACGTGGCGGCCGGATATGTACCGCTGTTCTTATGCGCTACCCT
GGGTACCACCTCGACCACGGCTACCGATCCTGTGGACTCACTTTCTGAAATCGCTAACGAGTTTGGTATT
TGGATCCACGTGGATGCTGCTTATGCGGGAAGCGCCTGTATATGTCCCGAGTTTAGACATTACTTGGATG
GAATCGAACGAGTTGACTCACTGAGTCTGAGTCCACACAAATGGCTACTCGCTTACTTAGATTGCACTTG
CTTGTGGGTCAAGCAACCACATTTGTTACTAAGGGCACTCACTACGAATCCTGAGTATTTAAAAAATAAA
CAGAGTGATTTAGACAAAGTTGTGGACTTCAAAAATTGGCAAATCGCAACGGGACGAAAATTTCGGTCGC
TGAAACTTTGGCTCATTTTACGTAGCTATGGAGTTGTTAATTTACAGAGTCATATTCGTTCTGACGTCGC
AATGGGCAAAATGTTCGAAGAATGGGTTAGATCAGACTCCAGATTCGAAATTGTGGTACCGAGAAACTTT
TCTCTTGTTTGTTTTAGATTAAAACCTGACGTTTCGAGTTTACATGTAGAAGAAGTGAATAAGAAACTTT
TGGACATGCTTAACTCGACGGGACGAGTTTATATGACTCATACTATTGTGGGAGGCATATACATGCTAAG
ACTGGCTGTTGGCTCGTCACTAACTGAAGAACATCATGTACGCCGTGTTTGGGATTTGATTCAAAAATTA
ACCGATGATTTGCTCAAAGAAGCTTGAGCTTGATCCCCCGTCGACAGCTAGCTATATCATCAATTTATGT
ATTACACATAATATCGCACTCAGTCTTTCATCTACGGCAATGTACCAGCTGATATAATCAGTTATTGAAA
TATTTCTGAATTTAAACTTGCATCAATAAATTTATGTTTTTGCTTGGACTATAATACCTGACTTGTTATT
TTATCAATAAATATTTAAACTATATTTCTTTCAAGATCGCTCAGATTGTCTTCTGCACGAAGTGGTTTAA
ACTATCAGTGTTTGACAGGATATATTGGCGGGTAAACCTAAGAGAAAAGAGCGTTTATTAGAATAATCGG
ATATTTAAAAGGGCGTGAAAAGGTTTATCCGTTCGTCCATTTGTATGTGCATGCCAACCACAGGGTTCCC
CAGATCAGGCGCTGGCTGCTGAACCCCCAGCCGGAACTGACCCCACAAGGCCCTAGCGTTTGCAATGCAC
CAGGTCATCATTGACCCAGGCGTGTTCCACCAGGCCGCTGCCTCGCAACTCTTCGCAGGCTTCGCCGACC
TGCTCGCGCCACTTCTTCACGCGGGTGGAATCCGATCCGCACATGAGGCGGAAGGTTTCCAGCTTGAGCG
GGTACGGCTCCCGGTGCGAGCTGAAATAGTCGAACATCCGTCGGGCCGTCGGCGACAGCTTGCGGTACTT
CTCCCATATGAATTTCGTGTAGTGGTCGCCAGCAAACAGCACGACGATTTCCTCGTCGATCAGGACCTGG
CAACGGGACGTTTTCTTGCCACGGTCCAGGACGCGGAAGCGGTGCAGCAGCGACACCGATTCCAGGTGCC
CAACGCGGTCGGACGTGAAGCCCATCGCCGTCGCCTGTAGGCGCGACAGGCATTCCTCGGCCTTCGTGTA
ATACCGGCCATTGATCGACCAGCCCAGGTCCTGGCAAAGCTCGTAGAACGTGAAGGTGATCGGCTCGCCG
ATAGGGGTGCGCTTCGCGTACTCCAACACCTGCTGCCACACCAGTTCGTCATCGTCGGCCCGCAGCTCGA
CGCCGGTGTAGGTGATCTTCACGTCCTTGTTGACGTGGAAAATGACCTTGTTTTGCAGCGCCTCGCGCGG
GATTTTCTTGTTGCGCGTGGTGAACAGGGCAGAGCGGGCCGTGTCGTTTGGCATCGCTCGCATCGTGTCC
GGCCACGGCGCAATATCGAACAAGGAAAGCTGCATTTCCTTGATCTGCTGCTTCGTGTGTTTCAGCAACG
CGGCCTGCTTGGCCTCGCTGACCTGTTTTGCCAGGTCCTCGCCGGCGGTTTTTCGCTTCTTGGTCGTCAT
AGTTCCTCGCGTGTCGATGGTCATCGACTTCGCCAAACCTGCCGCCTCCTGTTCAAGACGACGCGAACGC
TCCACGGCGGCCGATGGCGCGGGCAGGGCAGGGGGAGCCAGTTGCACGCTGTCGCGCTCGATCTTGGCCG
TAGCTTGCTGGACCATCGAGCCGACGGACTGGAAGGTTTCGCGGGGCGCACGCATGACGGTGCGGCTTGC
GATGGTTTCGGCATCCTCGGCGGAAAACCCCGCGTCGATCAGTTCTTGCCTGTATGCCTTCCGGTCAAAC
GTCCGATTCATTCACCCTCCTTGCGGGATTGCCCCGACTCACGCCGGGGCAATGTGCCCTTATTCCTGAT
TTGACCCGCCTGGTGCCTTGGTGTCCAGATAATCCACCTTATCGGCAATGAAGTCGGTCCCGTAGACCGT
CTGGCCGTCCTTCTCGTACTTGGTATTCCGAATCTTGCCCTGCACGAATACCAGCGACCCCTTGCCCAAA
TACTTGCCGTGGGCCTCGGCCTGAGAGCCAAAACACTTGATGCGGAAGAAGTCGGTGCGCTCCTGCTTGT
CGCCGGCATCGTTGCGCCACATCTAGGATCTGCCAGGAACCGTAAAAAGGCCGCGTTGCTGGCGTTTTTC
CATAGGCTCCGCCCCCCTGACGAGCATCACAAAAATCGACGCTCAAGTCAGAGGTGGCGAAACCCGACAG
GACTATAAAGATACCAGGCGTTTCCCCCTGGAAGCTCCCTCGTGCGCTCTCCTGTTCCGACCCTGCCGCT
TACCGGATACCTGTCCGCCTTTCTCCCTTCGGGAAGCGTGGCGCTTTCTCATAGCTCACGCTGTAGGTAT
CTCAGTTCGGTGTAGGTCGTTCGCTCCAAGCTGGGCTGTGTGCACGAACCCCCCGTTCAGCCCGACCGCT
GCGCCTTATCCGGTAACTATCGTCTTGAGTCCAACCCGGTAAGACACGACTTATCGCCACTGGCAGCAGC
CACTGGTAACAGGATTAGCAGAGCGAGGTATGTAGGCGGTGCTACAGAGTTCTTGAAGTGGTGGCCTAAC
TACGGCTACACTAGAAGAACAGTATTTGGTATCTGCGCTCTGCTGAAGCCAGTTACCTTCGGAAAAAGAG
TTGGTAGCTCTTGATCCGGCAAACAAACCACCGCTGGTAGCGGTGGTTTTTTTGTTTGCAAGCAGCAGAT
TACGCGCAGAAAAAAAGGATCTCAAGAAGATCCTTTGATCTTTTCTACGGGGTCTGACGCTCAGTGGAAC
GAAAACTCACGTTAAGGGATTTTGGTCATGAGATTATCAAAAAGGATCTTCACCTAGATCCTTTTAAATT
AAAAATGAAGTTTTAAATCAATCTAAAGTATATATGAGTAAACTTGGTCTGACAGTTACCAATGCTTAAT
CAGTGAGGCACCTATCTCAGCGATCTGTCTATTTCGTTCATCCATAGTTGCCTGACTCCCCGTCGTGTAG
ATAACTACGATACGGGAGGGCTTACCATCTGGCCCCAGTGCTGCAATGATACCGCGAGAACCACGCTCAC
CGGCTCCAGATTTATCAGCAATAAACCAGCCAGCCGGAAGGGCCGAGCGCAGAAGTGGTCCTGCAACTTT
ATCCGCCTCCATCCAGTCTATTAATTGTTGCCGGGAAGCTAGAGTAAGTAGTTCGCCAGTTAATAGTTTG
CGCAACGTTGTTGCCATTGCTACAGGCATCGTGGTGTCACGCTCGTCGTTTGGTATGGCTTCATTCAGCT
CCGGTTCCCAACGATCAAGGCGAGTTACATGATCCCCCATGTTGTGCAAAAAAGCGGTTAGCTCCTTCGG
TCCTCCGATCGTTGTCAGAAGTAAGTTGGCCGCAGTGTTATCACTCATGGTTATGGCAGCACTGCATAAT
TCTCTTACTGTCATGCCATCCGTAAGATGCTTTTCTGTGACTGGTGAGTACTCAACCAAGTCATTCTGAG
AATAGTGTATGCGGCGACCGAGTTGCTCTTGCCCGGCGTCAATACGGGATAATACCGCGCCACATAGCAG
AACTTTAAAAGTGCTCATCATTGGAAAACGTTCTTCGGGGCGAAAACTCTCAAGGATCTTACCGCTGTTG
AGATCCAGTTCGATGTAACCCACTCGTGCACCCAACTGATCTTCAGCATCTTTTACTTTCACCAGCGTTT
CTGGGTGAGCAAAAACAGGAAGGCAAAATGCCGCAAAAAAGGGAATAAGGGCGACACGGAAATGTTGAAT
ACTCATACTCTTCCTTTTTCAATATTATTGAAGCATTTATCAAGGTTATTGTCTCATGAGCGGATACATA
TTTGAATGTATTTAGAAAAATAAACAAATAGGGGTTCCGCGCACGAATTGGCCAGCGCTGCCATTTTTGG
GGTGAGGCCGTTCGCGGCCGAGGGGCGCAGCCCCTGGGGGGATGGGAGGCCCGCGTTAGCGGGCCGGGAG
GGTTCGAGAAGGGGGGGCACCCCCCTTCGGCGTGCGCGGTCACGCGCACAGGGCGCAGCCCTGGTTAAAA
ACAAGGTTTATAAATATTGGTTTAAAAGCAGGTTAAAAGACAGGTTAGCGGTGGCCGAAAAACGGGCGGA
AACCCTTGCAAATGCTGGATTTTCTGCCTGTGGACAGCCCCTCAAATGTCAATAGGTGCGCCCCTCATCT
GTCAGCACTCTGCCCCTCAAGTGTCAAGGATCGCGCCCCTCATCTGTCAGTAGTCGCGCCCCTCAAGTGT
CAATACCGCAGGGCACTTATCCCCAGGCTTGTCCACATCATCTGTGGGAAACTCGCGTAAAATCAGGCGT
TTTCGCCGATTTGCGAGGCTGGCCAGCTCCACGTCGCCGGCCGAAATCGAGCCTGCCCCTCATCTGTCAA
CGCCGCGCCGGGTGAGTCGGCCCCTCAAGTGTCAACGTCCGCCCCTCATCTGTCAGTGAGGGCCAAGTTT
TCCGCGAGGTATCCACAACGCCGGCGGCCGCGGTGTCTCGCACACGGCTTCGACGGCGTTTCTGGCGCGT
TTGCAGGGCCATAGACGGCCGCCAGCCCAGCGGCGAGGGCAACCAGCCCGGTGAGCGTCGCAAAGGAGAT
CCTGATCTGACTGATGGGCTGCCTGTATCGAGTGGTGATTTTGTGCCGAGCTGCCGGTCGGGGAGCTGTT
GGCTGGCTGGTGGCAGGATAT
